>Addgene plasmid #29576 | MKK7 | addgene partial sequence | sequence record 35016 | 29576 with T7
ATTTTGTTTACTTTAAGAAGGAGATATACATATGCACCATCATCATCATCATTCTTCTGGTGTAGATCTG
ATGTCCCCTATACTAGGTTATTGGAAAATTAAGGGCCTTGTGCAACCCACTCGACTTCTTTTGGAATATC
TTGAAGAAAAATATGAAGAGCATTTGTATGAGCGCGATGAAGGTGATAAATGGCGAAACAAAAAGTTTGA
ATTGGGTTTGGAGTTTCCCAATCTTCCTTATTATATTGATGGTGATGTTAAATTAACACAGTCTATGGCC
ATCATACGTTATATAGCTGACAAGCACAACATGTTGGGTGGTTGTCCAAAAGAGCGTGCAGAGATTTCAA
TGCTTGAAGGAGCGGTTTTGGATATTAGATACGGTGTTTCGAGAATTGCATATAGTAAAGACTTTGAAAC
TCTCAAAGTTGATTTTCTTAGCAAGCTACCTGAAATGCTGAAAATGTTCGAAGATCGTTTATGTCATAAA
ACATATTTAAATGGTGATCATGTAACCCATCCTGACTTCATGTTGTATGACGCTCTTGATGTTGTTTTAT
ACATGGACCCAATGTGCCTGGATGCGTTCCCAAAATTAGTTTGTTTTAAAAAACGTATTGAAGCTATCCC
ACAAATTGATAAGTACTTGAAATCCAGCAAGTATATAGCATGGCCTTTGCAGGGCTGGCAAGCCACGTTT
GGTGGTGGCGACCATCCTCCAAAATCGGATGATTACCCAGATCTGGGTACCGAGAACCTGTACTTCCAAT
CCAATGCGGCGTCCTCCCTGGAGCAGAAGCTGTCCCGCCTGGAAGCCAAGCTGAAGCAGGAGAACCGTGA
GGCCCGCAGGAGGATCGACCTCAACTTGGATATCAGCCCACAGCGGCCCAGGCCCACCCTGCAACTCCCA
