>Addgene plasmid #29576 | MKK7 | addgene partial sequence | sequence record 35017 | 29576 with T7-term (5' GCTAGTTATTGCTCAGCGG 3')
TTCGGGCTTTGTTAGCAGCCGGATCTCAGTGGTGGTGGTGGTGGTGCTCGAGTGCGGCCGCAAGCTTGTC
GACGGAGCTCGAATTCGGATCCGTTATCCACTTCCAATGCTACCTGAAGAAGGGCAGATGGTGCTGACTC
AGGACTCCACTAGTCCTTGGGGACTCGGTCTTCGCCATGACATCCTTAAACCAGGACGCGACATCCACCT
CGAGTATCTCATAGTGCTTGATGAAGCTGTGTTCAAGTAGCTTATTATACTTTGGTCTCTTCCTGTGATC
TTTAGTAAGGCAGTCTTTGACAAATGACTGGAAGTCCCCTGAGAAGCCCATGTGACCAGGCAGGAGTGGG
GGCTCTTCCTGTAGGACTTTGGTGAGGACCTCAAAGTCCGTCTTGCAGTTCTTATAGGGGAACTGTCCTG
TTGCCAGCTCCACCAGTGAGATGCCCAGGCTCCACACATCAGCTCGGATGTCATAGTCAGGCTTGGTGGG
ATCTGGAGGGTCGATGCGCTCGGGAGCCATATAGGCAGCACAGCCAGCACTCCGTGTTTTGGCTTTGGAG
TCAACAAGGCGGCCACTGATGCCAAAGTCACAGAGCTTGATCTGGCCCCGCTCATCTAGCAGGATGTTGG
AGGGTTTGACATCGCGATGGATGACGCCATGCTTCTCCTTCAGATAGTACAGTGCTTTCACAATCGCCAC
AGTCATCTTGCCCAGGATTCGCTCTGGAATGGGGCCCTGCATTCGTTTCTTCAGCTTCTCTGCACATGTG
CCCATGAGCTCCATGGCAATAAAGACGTCTGTGTTGGTGATGAAGGTGCCAAAGCACTGAACGATGTAAG
GGCAGTCATGGCTCTTGAGTACTACATCCAGGTCCATCAAAATGCGCTTATTCTCTTCCTTGTTCCCAGA
