>Addgene plasmid #29576 | MKK7 | addgene partial sequence | sequence record 47902 | pGEX-5 5'-GGGCTGGCAAGCCACGTTTGGTG-3'
CCCAGATCTGGGTACCGAGAACCTGTACTTCCAATCCAATGCGGCGTCCTCCCTGGAGCAGAAGCTGTCC
CGCCTGGAAGCCAAGCTGAAGCAGGAGAACCGTGAGGCCCGCAGGAGGATCGACCTCAACTTGGATATCA
GCCCACAGCGGCCCAGGCCCACCCTGCAACTCCCACTGGCCAACGATGGGGGCAGCCGCTCACCATCCTC
AGAGAGCTCCCCACAGCACCCTACACCCCCCACCCGGCCCCGCCACATGCTGGGGCTCCCATCAACCTTG
TTCACACCGCGCAGTATGGAGAGCATCGAGATTGACCAGAAGCTGCAGGAGATCATGAAGCAGACAGGGT
ACCTGACTATCGGGGGCCAGCGTTATCAGGCAGAAATCAATGACTTGGAGAACTTGGGTGAGATGGGCAG
TGGTACCTGTGGTCAGGTGTGGAAGATGCGGTTCCGGAAGACAGGCCACATCATTGCTGTTAAGCAAATG
CGGCGCTCTGGGAACAAGGAAGAGAATAAGCGCATTTTGATGGACCTGGATGTAGTACTCAAGAGCCATG
ACTGCCCTTACATCGTTCAGTGCTTTGGCACCTTCATCACCAACACAGACGTCTTTATTGCCATGGAGCT
CATGGGCACATGTGCAGAGAAGCTGAAGAAACGAATGCAGGGCCCCATTCCAGAGCGAATCCTGGGCAAG
ATGACTGTGGCGATTGTGAAAGCACTGTACTATCTGAAGGAGAAGCATGGCGTCATCCATCGCGATGTCA
AACCCTCCAACATCCTGCTAGATGAGCGGGGCCAGATCAAGCTCTGTGACTTTGGCATCAGTGGCCGCCT
TGTTGACTCCAAAGCCAAAACACGGAGTGCTGGCTGTGCTGCCTATATGGCTCCCGAGCGCATCGACCCT
CCA
