[The description below was written by a language model from this plasmid's Addgene catalogue record.]
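Description:
MKK7 is a bacterial expression plasmid built on the pMCSG10 backbone (about 6 kb without the insert) that carries the mouse Map2k7 coding sequence. This gene encodes MAP kinase kinase 7, also known as JNKK2 or MEK7, a dual-specificity kinase that activates JNK in the stress-activated MAPK pathway. The plasmid is maintained at high copy in standard E. coli cloning strains under ampicillin selection. The record does not name the promoter or the origin of replication. The listed sequencing primers, T7 forward and T7 terminator, suggest that the insert sits in a T7 promoter/terminator expression cassette, which would require a host supplying T7 RNA polymerase for protein production.

The backbone supplies three N-terminal elements: a His6 tag, glutathione S-transferase (GST) and a TEV protease recognition site. The kinase's own initiating methionine has been removed, which is consistent with translation starting in the tag and reading through into MKK7 as one fusion protein. The His6 and GST parts allow affinity capture on metal-chelate or glutathione resin, and GST often improves solubility. The TEV site allows the tags to be cleaved off after purification to release near-native kinase. The catalogue lists the cloning method as restriction enzyme, but the depositor comment says ligation-independent cloning was used.

No feature table is provided, so details beyond the catalogue fields cannot be confirmed. The associated publication concerns sequence determinants of a specific inactive protein kinase conformation, so the plasmid was probably used to produce recombinant MKK7 for biochemical or inhibitor-binding studies.
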