Addgene plasmid #29576: MKK7
Depositing lab: Dustin Maly. Depositing organization: University of Washington. Publication: Sequence determinants of a specific inactive protein kinase conformation. Hari SB, Merritt EA, Maly DJ. Chem Biol. 2013 Jun 20;20(6):806-15. doi: 10.1016/j.chembiol.2013.05.005. PubMed 23790491.
Backbone
  Vector backbone: pMCSG10
  Backbone size w/o insert (bp): 5961
  Vector type: Bacterial Expression
Growth in bacteria
  Bacterial resistance: Ampicillin, 100 μg/mL
  Growth temperature: 37°C
  Growth strain: DH5alpha
  Copy number: High Copy
Gene/Insert
  Gene/Insert name: MKK7
  Species: M. musculus (mouse)
  Mutation: Starting Met removed
  GenBank ID: NM_011944.3
  Entrez Gene: Map2k7 (a.k.a. 5930412N11Rik, JNKK 2, Jnkk, Jnkk2, MAPKK 7, MEK 7, Mapkk7, Mek7, Mkk7, Prkm, Prkmk7, sek, sek2)
  Tag / fusion protein: HIS6 (N terminal on backbone); GST (N terminal on backbone); TEV (N terminal on backbone)
  Cloning method: Restriction Enzyme
  Sequencing primers: 5′ T7; 3′ T7-term
Terms and licenses: Academic/Nonprofit Terms; Industry Terms: Not Available to Industry
Depositor comments: Ligation-independent cloning.
How to cite: MKK7 was a gift from Dustin Maly (Addgene plasmid # 29576 ; http://n2t.net/addgene:29576 ; RRID:Addgene_29576)
